>Addgene plasmid #87722 | pCMV-Tag 3B/WT myc-M87 | addgene full sequence | sequence record 173572 | Addgene NGS Result
CGTTACATAACTTACGGTAAATGGCCCGCCTGGCTGACCGCCCAACGACCCCCGCCCATTGACGTCAATA
ATGACGTATGTTCCCATAGTAACGCCAATAGGGACTTTCCATTGACGTCAATGGGTGGAGTATTTACGGT
AAACTGCCCACTTGGCAGTACATCAAGTGTATCATATGCCAAGTACGCCCCCTATTGACGTCAATGACGG
TAAATGGCCCGCCTGGCATTATGCCCAGTACATGACCTTATGGGACTTTCCTACTTGGCAGTACATCTAC
GTATTAGTCATCGCTATTACCATGGTGATGCGGTTTTGGCAGTACATCAATGGGCGTGGATAGCGGTTTG
ACTCACGGGGATTTCCAAGTCTCCACCCCATTGACGTCAATGGGAGTTTGTTTTGGCACCAAAATCAACG
GGACTTTCCAAAATGTCGTAACAACTCCGCCCCATTGACGCAAATGGGCGGTAGGCGTGTACGGTGGGAG
GTCTATATAAGCAGAGCTGGTTTAGTGAACCGTCAGATCCGCTAGCGATTACGCCAAGCTCGAAATTAAC
CCTCACTAAAGGGAACAAAAGCTGGAGCTCCACCGCGGTGGCGGCCGCCATGGAGCAGAAACTCATCTCT
GAAGAGGATCTGAGCCCGGGCGGATCCGCCGCCAAGAGGAGCTCCGGGGCCGCGCCAGCACCTGCCTCGG
CCTCGGCCCCGGCGCCGGTGCCGGGCGGCGAGGCCGAGCGCGTCCGAGTCTTCCACAAACAGGCCTTCGA
GTACATCTCCATTGCCCTGCGCATCGATGAGGATGAGAAAGCAGGACAGAAGGAGCAAGCTGTGGAATGG
TATAAGAAAGGTATTGAAGAACTGGAAAAAGGAATAGCTGTTATAGTTACAGGACAAGGTGAACAGTGTG
AAAGAGCTAGACGCCTTCAAGCTAAAATGATGACTAATTTGGTTATGGCCAAGGACCGCTTACAACTTCT
AGAGAAGATGCAACCAGTTTTGCCATTTTCCAAGTCACAAACGGACGTCTATAATGACAGTACTAACTTG
GCATGCCGCAATGGACATCTCCAGTCAGAAAGTGGAGCTGTTCCAAAAAGAAAAGACCCCTTAACACACA
CTAGTAATTCACTGCCTCGTTCAAAAACAGTTATGAAAACTGGATCTGCAGGCCTTTCAGGCCACCATAG
AGCACCTAGTTACAGTGGTTTATCCATGGTTTCTGGAGTGAAACAGGGATCTGGTCCTGCTCCTACCACT
CATAAGGGTACTCCGAAAACAAATAGGACAAATAAACCTTCTACCCCTACAACTGCTACTCGTAAGAAAA
AAGACTTGAAGAATTTTAGGAATGTGGACAGCAACCTTGCTAACCTTATAATGAATGAAATTGTGGACAA
TGGAACAGCTGTTAAATTTGATGATATAGCTGGTCAAGACTTGGCAAAACAAGCATTGCAAGAAATTGTT
ATTCTTCCTTCTCTGAGGCCTGAGTTGTTCACAGGGCTTAGAGCTCCTGCCAGAGGGCTGTTACTCTTTG
GTCCACCTGGGAATGGGAAGACAATGCTGGCTAAAGCAGTAGCTGCAGAATCGAATGCAACCTTCTTTAA
TATAAGTGCTGCAAGTTTAACTTCAAAATACGTGGGAGAAGGAGAGAAATTGGTGAGGGCTCTTTTTGCT
GTGGCTCGAGAACTTCAACCTTCTATAATTTTTATAGATGAAGTTGATAGCCTTTTGTGTGAAAGAAGAG
AAGGGGAGCACGATGCTAGTAGACGCCTAAAAACTGAATTTCTAATAGAATTTGATGGTGTACAGTCTGC
TGGAGATGACAGAGTACTTGTAATGGGTGCAACTAATAGGCCACAAGAGCTTGATGAGGCTGTTCTCAGG
CGTTTCATCAAACGGGTATATGTGTCTTTACCAAATGAGGAGACAAGACTACTTTTGCTTAAAAATCTGT
TATGTAAACAAGGAAGTCCATTGACCCAAAAAGAACTAGCACAACTTGCTAGAATGACTGATGGATACTC
AGGAAGTGACCTAACAGCTTTGGCAAAAGATGCAGCACTGGGTCCTATCCGAGAACTAAAACCAGAACAG
GTGAAGAATATGTCTGCCAGTGAGATGAGAAATATTCGATTATCTGACTTCACTGAATCCTTGAAAAAAA
TAAAACGCAGCGTCAGCCCTCAAACTTTAGAAGCGTACATACGTTGGAACAAGGACTTTGGAGATACCAC
TGTTTAAGGGCCCGGTACCTTAATTAATTAAGGTACCAGGTAAGTGTACCCAATTCGCCCTATAGTGAGT
CGTATTACAATTCACTCGATCGCCCTTCCCAACAGTTGCGCAGCCTGAATGGCGAATGGAGATCCAATTT
TTAAGTGTATAATGTGTTAAACTACTGATTCTAATTGTTTGTGTATTTTAGATTCACAGTCCCAAGGCTC
ATTTCAGGCCCCTCAGTCCTCACAGTCTGTTCATGATCATAATCAGCCATACCACATTTGTAGAGGTTTT
ACTTGCTTTAAAAAACCTCCCACACCTCCCCCTGAACCTGAAACATAAAATGAATGCAATTGTTGTTGTT
AACTTGTTTATTGCAGCTTATAATGGTTACAAATAAAGCAATAGCATCACAAATTTCACAAATAAAGCAT
TTTTTTCACTGCATTCTAGTTGTGGTTTGTCCAAACTCATCAATGTATCTTAACGCGTAAATTGTAAGCG
TTAATATTTTGTTAAAATTCGCGTTAAATTTTTGTTAAATCAGCTCATTTTTTAACCAATAGGCCGAAAT
CGGCAAAATCCCTTATAAATCAAAAGAATAGACCGAGATAGGGT
[37 nt withheld, positions 2845-2881]
AAAGAACGTGGACTCCAACGTCAAAGG
[49 nt withheld, positions 2909-2957]
T
[91 nt withheld, positions 2959-3049]
G
[124 nt withheld, positions 3051-3174]
CAGGTGGCACTTTTCGGGGAAATGTGCGCGGAACCCCTATTTGTTTATTTTTCTAAATACATTCAAATAT
GTATCCGCTCATGAGACAATAACCCTGATAAATGCTTCAATAATATTGAAAAAGGAAGAATCCTGAGGCG
GAAAGAACCAGCTGTGGAATGTGTGTCAGTTAGGGTGTGGAAAGTCCCCAGGCTCCCCAGCAGGCAGAAG
TATGCAAAGCATGCATCTCAATTAGTCAGCAACCAGGTGTGGAAAGTCCCCAGGCTCCCCAGCAGGCAGA
AGTATGCAAAGCATGCATCTCAATTAGTCAGCAACCATAGTCCCGCCCCTAACTCCGCCCATCCCGCCCC
TAACTCCGCCCAGTTCCGCCCATTCTCCGCCCCATGGCTGACTAATTTTTTTTATTTATGCAGAGGCCGA
GGCCGCCTCGGCCTCTGAGCTATTCCAGAAGTAGTGAGGAGGCTTTTTTGGAGGCCTAGGCTTTTGCAAA
GATCGATCAAGAGACAGGATGAGGATCGTTTCGCATGATTGAACAAGATGGATTGCACGCAGGTTCTCCG
GCCGCTTGGGTGGAGAGGCTATTCGGCTATGACTGGGCACAACAGACAATCGGCTGCTCTGATGCCGCCG
TGTTCCGGCTGTCAGCGCAGGGGCGCCCGGTTCTTTTTGTCAAGACCGACCTGTCCGGTGCCCTGAATGA
ACTGCAAGACGAGGCAGCGCGGCTATCGTGGCTGGCCACGACGGGCGTTCCTTGCGCAGCTGTGCTCGAC
GTTGTCACTGAAGCGGGAAGGGACTGGCTGCTATTGGGCGAAGTGCCGGGGCAGGATCTCCTGTCATCTC
ACCTTGCTCCTGCCGAGAAAGTATCCATCATGGCTGATGCAATGCGGCGGCTGCATACGCTTGATCCGGC
TACCTGCCCATTCGACCACCAAGCGAAACATCGCATCGAGCGAGCACGTACTCGGATGGAAGCCGGTCTT
GTCGATCAGGATGATCTGGACGAAGAACATCAGGGGCTCGCGCCAGCCGAACTGTTCGCCAGGCTCAAGG
CGAGCATGCCCGACGGCGAGGATCTCGTCGTGACCCATGGCGATGCCTGCTTGCCGAATATCATGGTGGA
AAATGGCCGCTTTTCTGGATTCATCGACTGTGGCCGGCTGGGTGTGGCGGACCGCTATCAGGACATAGCG
TTGGCTACCCGTGATATTGCTGAAGAACTTGGCGGCGAATGGGCTGACCGCTTCCTCGTGCTTTACGGTA
TCGCCGCTCCCGATTCGCAGCGCATCGCCTTCTATCGCCTTCTTGACGAGTTCTTCTGAGCGGGACTCTG
GGGTTCGAAATGACCGACCAAGCGACGCCCAACCTGCCATCACGAGATTTCGATTCCACCGCCGCCTTCT
ATGAAAGGTTGGGCTTCGGAATCGTTTTCCGGGACGCCGGCTGGATGATCCTCCAGCGCGGGGATCTCAT
GCTGGAGTTCTTCGCCCACCCTAGGGGGAGGCTAACTGAAACACGGAAGGAGACAATACCGGAAGGAACC
CGCGCTATGACGGCAATAAAAAGACAGAATAAAACGCACGGTGTTGGGTCGTTTGTTCATAAACGCGGGG
TTCGGTCCCAGGGCTGGCACTCTGTCGATACCCCACCGAGACCCCATTGGGGCCAATACGCCCGCGTTTC
TTCCTTTTCCCCACCCCACCCCCCAAGTTCGGGTGAAGGCCCAGGGCTCGCAGCCAACGTCGGGGCGGCA
GGCCCTGCCATAGCCTCAGGTTACTCATATATACTTTAGATTGATTTAAAACTTCATTTTTAATTTAAAA
GGATCTAGGTGAAGATCCTTTTTGATAATCTCATGACCAAAATCCCTTAACGTGAGTTTTCGTTCCACTG
AGCGTCAGACCCCGTAGAAAAGATCAAAGGATCTTCTTGAGATCCTTTTTTTCTGCGCGTAATCTGCTGC
TTGCAAACAAAAAAACCACCGCTACCAGCGGTGGTTTGTTTGCCGGATCAAGAGCTACCAACTCTTTTTC
CGAAGGTAACTGGCTTCAGCAGAGCGCAGATACCAAATACTGTTCTTCTAGTGTAGCCGTAGTTAGGCCA
CCACTTCAAGAACTCTGTAGCACCGCCTACATACCTCGCTCTGCTAATCCTGTTACCAGTGGCTGCTGCC
AGTGGCGATAAGTCGTGTCTTACCGGGTTGGACTCAAGACGATAGTTACCGGATAAGGCGCAGCGGTCGG
GCTGAACGGGGGGTTCGTGCACACAGCCCAGCTTGGAGCGAACGACCTACACCGAACTGAGATACCTACA
GCGTGAGCTATGAGAAAGCGCCACGCTTCCCGAAGGGAGAAAGGCGGACAGGTATCCGGTAAGCGGCAGG
GTCGGAACAGGAGAGCGCACGAGGGAGCTTCCAGGGGGAAACGCCTGGTATCTTTATAGTCCTGTCGGGT
TTCGCCACCTCTGACTTGAGCGTCGATTTTTGTGATGCTCGTCAGGGGGGCGGAGCCTATGGAAAAACGC
CAGCAACGCGGCCTTTTTACGGTTCCTGGCCTTTTGCTGGCCTTTTGCTCACATGTTCTTTCCTGCGTTA
TCCCCTGATTCTGTGGATAACCGTATTACCGCCATGCATTAGTTATTAATAGTAATCAATTACGGGGTCA
TTAGTTCATAGCCCATATATGGAGTTCCG
Features (pLannotate 1.2.2; 20 found; start..end, strand, type, name):
      1..304     +  enhancer       CMV enhancer: human cytomegalovirus immediate early enhancer
    305..508     +  promoter       CMV promoter: human cytomegalovirus (CMV) immediate early promoter
    554..572     +  promoter       T3 promoter: promoter for bacteriophage T3 RNA polymerase
    585..608     +  misc_feature   MCS (fragment): pBluescript multiple cloning site
    613..642     +  CDS            3xMyc (fragment): 3 tandem Myc epitope tags
    658..2244    +  CDS            SPAST (fragment): SPAST_HUMAN - Also known as ADPSP, FSP2, KIAA1083 From Homo sapiens (Human).
   2299..2317    -  promoter       T7 promoter: promoter for bacteriophage T7 RNA polymerase
   2327..2366    +  CDS            lacZα (fragment): LacZα fragment of β-galactosidase; lacZ fragment
   2376..2431    +  intron         small t intron (fragment): SV40 (simian virus 40) small t antigen intron
   2431..2568    +  CDS            large T antigen (fragment): large T antigen from SV40 (simian virus 40)
   2591..2712    +  polyA_signal   SV40 poly(A) signal: SV40 polyadenylation signal
   2746..3174    -  rep_origin     f1 ori (sequence partly withheld): f1 bacteriophage origin of replication; arrow indicates direction of (+) strand synthesis
   3201..3303    +  promoter       AmpR promoter: bla
   3307..3664    +  promoter       SV40 promoter: SV40 enhancer and early promoter
   3699..4493    +  CDS            NeoR/KanR: aminoglycoside phosphotransferase from Tn5; aph(3')-II (or nptII); confers resistance to neomycin, kanamycin, and G418 (Geneticin®)
   4514..4666    +  CDS            ble (fragment): BLE_KLEPN - Experimental evidence at protein level: Swiss-Prot protein existence level 1. Binding protein with a strong affinity to the bleomycin family of antibiotics. Binds to CL990; an antimitotic-antibiotic compound. From Klebsiella pneumoniae.
   4725..4772    +  polyA_signal   HSV TK poly(A) signal: herpes simplex virus thymidine kinase polyadenylation signal (Cole and Stacy, 1985)
   4863..4879    -  polyA_signal   bGH poly(A) signal (fragment): bovine growth hormone polyadenylation signal
   5101..5689    +  rep_origin     ori: high-copy-number ColE1/pMB1/pBR322/pUC origin of replication
   5804..5863    +  enhancer       CMV enhancer (fragment): human cytomegalovirus immediate early enhancer
