[The description below was written by a language model from this plasmid's Addgene catalogue record and pLannotate feature annotations shown in this document.]
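Description:
pCMV-Tag 3B/WT myc-M87 is a mammalian expression plasmid built on the Stratagene pCMV-Tag backbone that produces the wild-type M87 isoform of human spastin (SPAST, the SPG4 gene) with an N-terminal Myc epitope tag. The roughly 1.6 kb insert was cloned between BamHI and ApaI sites, both retained. It lacks the 5′UTR and the codons for amino acids 1–86 of the reference transcript, so translation yields the shorter spastin isoform that normally begins at methionine 87 rather than the full-length M1 form. Transcription is driven by the human cytomegalovirus immediate-early enhancer and promoter. The Myc tag lies directly upstream of the SPAST coding region, and the transcript is terminated by an SV40 polyadenylation signal preceded by residual SV40 small t intron and large T sequences. T3 and T7 phage promoters flank the cloning region and serve as sequencing primer sites.

For propagation, the plasmid carries a high-copy ColE1/pUC-type origin and an f1 origin for single-stranded DNA production. A single NeoR/KanR (Tn5 aminoglycoside phosphotransferase) gene is placed behind both a bacterial bla-type promoter and the SV40 early promoter and is followed by the HSV TK polyadenylation signal. This gives kanamycin resistance in E. coli and G418 resistance in mammalian cells, allowing stable lines to be selected. The short lacZα, ble and bGH poly(A) fragments in the annotation appear to be backbone remnants rather than functional elements.

The construct expresses tagged wild-type M87 spastin in cultured mammalian cells. It comes from work evaluating loss of function as an explanation for SPG4-based hereditary spastic paraplegia, and the Myc tag allows the expressed protein to be detected.
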