Addgene plasmid #87722: pCMV-Tag 3B/WT myc-M87
Purpose: Expresses WT myc-M87 spastin isoform in mammalian cells
Depositing lab: Peter Baas. Depositing organization: Drexel University. Publication: Evaluation of loss of function as an explanation for SPG4-based hereditary spastic paraplegia. Solowska JM, Garbern JY, Baas PW. Hum Mol Genet. 2010 Jul 15;19(14):2767-79. doi: 10.1093/hmg/ddq177. Epub 2010 Apr 29. PubMed 20430936.
Backbone
  Vector backbone: pCMV-Tag
  Backbone manufacturer: Stratagene
  Backbone size w/o insert (bp): 4300
  Vector type: Mammalian Expression
  Selectable markers: Neomycin (select with G418)
Growth in bacteria
  Bacterial resistance: Kanamycin, 50 μg/mL
  Growth temperature: 37°C
  Growth strain: DH5alpha
  Copy number: Unknown
Gene/Insert
  Gene/Insert name: SPAST
  Species: H. sapiens (human)
  Insert size (bp): 1590
  Mutation: M87 isoform (deletion of nt 1-490 - 5'UTR and AA1-86)
  GenBank ID: NM_014946
  Entrez Gene: SPAST (a.k.a. ADPSP, FSP2, SPG4)
  Promoter: CMV
  Tag / fusion protein: Myc (N terminal on insert)
  Cloning method: Restriction Enzyme; 5′ cloning site BamHI (not destroyed); 3′ cloning site ApaI (not destroyed)
  Sequencing primers: 5′ T3; 3′ T7
Terms and licenses: Academic/Nonprofit Terms; Industry Terms: Not Available to Industry
How to cite: pCMV-Tag 3B/WT myc-M87 was a gift from Peter Baas (Addgene plasmid # 87722 ; http://n2t.net/addgene:87722 ; RRID:Addgene_87722)
